>Addgene plasmid #116024 | pVL37 - pWOX4 | addgene full sequence | sequence record 228187 | Addgene NGS Result
GACGAAAGGGCCTCGTGATACGCCTATTTTTATAGGTTAATGTCATGATAATAATGGTTTCTTAGACGTC
AGGTGGCACTTTTCGGGGAAATGTGCGCGGAACCCCTATTTGTTTATTTTTCTAAATACATTCAAATATG
TATCCGCTCATGAGACAATAACCCTGATAAATGCTTCAATAATATTGAAAAAGGAAGAGTATGAGTATTC
AACATTTCCGTGTCGCCCTTATTCCCTTTTTTGCGGCATTTTGCCTTCCTGTTTTTGCTCACCCAGAAAC
GCTGGTGAAAGTAAAAGATGCTGAAGATCAGTTGGGTGCACGAGTGGGTTACATCGAACTGGATCTCAAC
AGCGGTAAGATCCTTGAGAGTTTTCGCCCCGAAGAACGTTTTCCAATGATGAGCACTTTTAAAGTTCTGC
TATGTGGCGCGGTATTATCCCGTATTGACGCCGGGCAAGAGCAACTCGGTCGCCGCATACACTATTCTCA
GAATGACTTGGTTGAGTACTCACCAGTCACAGAAAAGCATCTTACGGATGGCATGACAGTAAGAGAATTA
TGCAGTGCTGCCATAACCATGAGTGATAACACTGCGGCCAACTTACTTCTGACAACGATCGGAGGACCGA
AGGAGCTAACCGCTTTTTTGCACAACATGGGGGATCATGTAACTCGCCTTGATCGTTGGGAACCGGAGCT
GAATGAAGCCATACCAAACGACGAGCGTGACACCACGATGCCTGTAGCAATGGCAACAACGTTGCGCAAA
CTATTAACTGGCGAACTACTTACTCTAGCTTCCCGGCAACAATTAATAGACTGGATGGAGGCGGATAAAG
TTGCAGGACCACTTCTGCGCTCGGCCCTTCCGGCTGGCTGGTTTATTGCTGATAAATCTGGAGCCGGTGA
GCGTGGCTCTCGAGGTATCATTGCAGCACTGGGGCCAGATGGTAAGCCCTCCCGTATCGTAGTTATCTAC
ACGACGGGGAGTCAGGCAACTATGGATGAACGAAATAGACAGATCGCTGAGATAGGTGCCTCACTGATTA
AGCATTGGTAACTGTCAGACCAAGTTTACTCATATATACTTTAGATTGATTTAAAACTTCATTTTTAATT
TAAAAGGATCTAGGTGAAGATCCTTTTTGATAATCTCATGACCAAAATCCCTTAACGTGAGTTTTCGTTC
CACTGAGCGTCAGACCCCGTAGAAAAGATCAAAGGATCTTCTTGAGATCCTTTTTTTCTGCGCGTAATCT
GCTGCTTGCAAACAAAAAAACCACCGCTACCAGCGGTGGTTTGTTTGCCGGATCAAGAGCTACCAACTCT
TTTTCCGAAGGTAACTGGCTTCAGCAGAGCGCAGATACCAAATACTGTTCTTCTAGTGTAGCCGTAGTTA
GGCCACCACTTCAAGAACTCTGTAGCACCGCCTACATACCTCGCTCTGCTAATCCTGTTACCAGTGGCTG
CTGCCAGTGGCGATAAGTCGTGTCTTACCGGGTTGGACTCAAGACGATAGTTACCGGATAAGGCGCAGCG
GTCGGGCTGAACGGGGGGTTCGTGCACACAGCCCAGCTTGGAGCGAACGACCTACACCGAACTGAGATAC
CTACAGCGTGAGCTATGAGAAAGCGCCACGCTTCCCGAAGGGAGAAAGGCGGACAGGTATCCGGTAAGCG
GCAGGGTCGGAACAGGAGAGCGCACGAGGGAGCTTCCAGGGGGAAACGCCTGGTATCTTTATAGTCCTGT
CGGGTTTCGCCACCTCTGACTTGAGCGTCGATTTTTGTGATGCTCGTCAGGGGGGCGGAGCCTATGGAAA
AACGCCAGCAACGCGGCCTTTTTACGGTTCCTGGCCTTTTGCTGGCCTTTTGCTCACATGTTCTTTCCTG
CGTTATCCCCTGATTCTGTGGATAACCGTATTACCGCCTTTGAGTGAGCTGATACCGCTCGCCGCAGCCG
AACGACCGAGCGCAGCGAGTCAGTGAGCGAGGAAGCGGAAGAGCGCCCAATACGCAAACCGCCTCTCCCC
GCGCGTTGGCCGATTCATTAATGCAGCTGGCACGACAGGTTTCCCGACTGGAAAGCGGGCAGTGAGCGCA
ACGCAATTAATGTGAGTTAGCTCACTCATTAGGCACCCCAGGCTTTACACTTTATGCTTCCGGCTCGTAT
GTTGTGTGGAATTGTGAGCGGATAACAATTTCACACGAGCTATTTAGGTGACACTATAGAAGTGAAGCTT
GGTCTCAACCTGGTACCTTTGGTTCATTTGGTTTTGGGAGCGGATTAAAACGTAGAAACTACGGTTTCAC
AAACAACTTATTTAATTTTAAGTAAAGAGAAAATAACTCCTTTTCTTGAAATCTTGATAAAAAAAACAAT
CAATTGCAATGGTTTATGTTCCTTGAATAAGAAGTTAGAGTTTGTTCAAAAACAAACAAAACCTAAGGCA
AACCTTTGTTCGGTTCTCGATCAGTCGATTTATATGAATGGATTTCTATTCAACATATGTTCTCTTTTCT
TATTTTTCGGCCTTGAATCTCTTATTTTTCTATTTTTTCGGGTCCTCAAGATTATCCACCTAGATGTGTC
TCACTCTTTTCATTTCCCTATTGCAGGTCAACGACGTTTTATTTAAGCTTTTTCCCATAGACCGATTACC
CATTTATCAGAATTACTTGGATTAATGGAATTATTCTCGATTTAAGTCGAATTTTTCGAAGGGTGCTACA
TATCTCATCAACAAACAATACAAATCAAAGGAAGGAAGAAGAGCTAAAGAGCTAAAAAAAAGATGAGGAG
GAGATCGAAGTAAACAAATTGGAAGAAAAAGAGATCCAACAATGATTGGTTGTGAACATGTTATGCTAGT
TTATTTCAAATTTTGAAACCCTAAACCTCAAACCATCAGTAATCTGTCATTACCGACATAGTATTACATA
TGGATCGAAAAATAAACATGTTAAATATGTGTCCTAAAAAAATACATATGAACAGTGGTAGAGGCAAGTG
TAGTGGAGGAGGGTCACTGCATATGAATATCGACGATATAGTATGGGCCATAGATAATTGAAGAAATAAC
CATCTGATCACAGCTTGACACACGAATCAGGTTATCCATCGTGTGATGACATTTTTCAAAAAATATGAAT
GGTATTACCAGTTTCTTGTTATGCTTTGGGTTCAGTAAAGTTCCACTCATTTTCCAGTATCTGATGAATG
ATAGAGCAGTCTTTTTAGAACTTTGAGCTTTCATATTCCTTCCGTCCAACAAAGATGAATTTTCTATGGA
AAAAAATTGTCCCACAAAGATACAAATTTTGTATTTTTAATATAAATTTTAAAATTGTTTACCTGTTTTA
TCCTAAGTAAATAAGTAGATAAATATTTTTTATTATTTTTAAAATATATTAAAAGGTTAAAATTGTCAGT
ATACATTATTTTTTAAAAATGTGAAATTTCTATAAAAAAATCCATCTTCATAGGATAAAGATGTTATTAA
TTTTAGCTATTAGTCATGATCAACCTACACTGGTACTTCTATATTTCCTCCATGATATCAATTTTTATGT
TTTAACCAGTGATATGAACTGTGACTTTCCACCTTCATAACTTTGATATCCATATATATTAGTGTAAGTT
TCGTACTGTACATATACTTGCATCATAACTGGATTAGCCGAGACTAAATAATTTTGACTATTCTTCACAG
TTCATACTCAAGGACTCTGTTCTTTGTAATTCTAGACTACATATCAAATAAAAAGATGATGATATATTAG
TCAAAACTCAAAAGTAATTAGAAGAAAAAACTTTGTAATTCCGGAATATCATACGTTACTACTTTTCATT
AGTAAAATACCCAAATTACTTGGGAAATTGAGGTTCTGCAGTTCCCGATGTACAAGAGAATAACAATACA
ATACACTGATCTAAAGTGAATGGGACGCTTGACATTGCCAAACCAAACCATGCTTTTGTATCAATATCTA
ATAAACATATAAGCTTAAATTTATAATGATGTATTATTATCAAAATAAACAATGATAATATAACATTAAG
ATATTTCTAGCCTTTTCTTTTCCGCATAAAAGTCTGTCCTGGCTCATTATAAACTACCACTAATTTAGGC
AAAATCCGTATCTTAACAAAAGTAATAAAAGCAATTTCGAGTATTGGGATTGGAAGATACCTTTTCCCCT
TATTCATTCTTCTTCTCATTCTTCTTTTCTCTAAATAAAGTAGTTGAGACTTGAGAGCCACCGAAAAGCA
TTCGACATCCTATCATTAAAGCTAACTTTTTTCAGTGTTTTATTTCTAAAATAATTTCTTAAAATAAAGA
AAGGTGAGAGAGAAATTATGTCCCTATACAACTAGTAGAATGAAAGATTGTCAAGCTTTGGTTTGGGATT
TTTCTAATAAATCACATGCATTTGTTAGAATTTGATCCCAAAAAAAAAAAATTCAAACCTTTTTCCTGTA
AAAGCAAACCTATTGGCTCGTAGGTCAATGTCAATCTCAATGAATAGTAAAGTCTTTTGATATCACGTAT
CTATAACATATTATTTTTAGCGTGGTTCATGTCCCTCAACATTCTGCCTAAATTATAGGATCTCAAGACA
TAGTACTATAGACTACAACTACAAGTAGAGGAAAATTTTATAAGAGAGATAAATTATGCGGTATTCACGC
ATGACATGCGTAAGCATGAAACTAAAATTTGGTTGATACATTACTATGCCGAATTTAAAGTAGTGCTCCA
TGCAGACATGAACATATCAGATATCACACGTACGCATGTATTACGTGTATGTAGAGACACACGTACGCAT
ATCTATATTCACACAATGAGATTTCACTTTCTCAAACAAAGATCACTGTCTTCAATTAGTTTCAAATTTG
TTCTTTACCTATTGCTTTTACATTTCTGAGTGTATATATTTACAATAAGGACAAGGAGATTTTAAATGAT
AAAAGTCAACCATATCCCATCATTTGGTCTTTGGTTTCCCGACGTCCCACTTTTGTAAAAATCATCTGTT
CATTTTCCATTCTTTTTCTTTTTCCTACCCAACTGGATATCACCAATGATATCATTATACACTAACACTA
TCATTTCACACTTATCTTCCTCTATATATACATAGCTTAAGTCTTGTAACGAGAAAGGCATGCATAGCAT
TTGCTAGTTTTAACATATAGCCAACATGAGACCGAATTCTCGCCCTATAGTGAGTCGTATTACCTGGCCG
TCGTTTTACAACGTCGTGACTGGGAAAACCCTGGCGTTACCCAACTTAATCGCCTTGCAGCACATCCCCC
TTTCGCCAGCTGGCGTAATAGCGAAGAGGCCCGCACCGATCGCCCTTCCCAACAGTTGCGCAGCCTGAAT
GGCGAATGGCGCCTGATGCGGTATTTTCTCCTTACGCATCTGTGCGGTATTTCACACCGCATATGGTGCA
CTCTCAGTACAATCTGCTCTGATGCCGCATAGTTAAGCCAGCCCCGACACCCGCCAACACCCGCTGACGC
GCCCTGACGGGCTTGTCTGCTCCCGGCATCCGCTTACAGACAAGCTGTGACCGTCTCCGGGAGCTGCATG
TGTCAGAGGTTTTCACCGTCATCACCGAAACGCGCGA
Features (pLannotate 1.2.2; 12 found; start..end, strand, type, name):
     96..200     +  promoter       AmpR promoter: bla
    201..1061    +  CDS            AmpR: β-lactamase; bla; confers resistance to ampicillin, carbenicillin, and related antibiotics
   1232..1820    +  rep_origin     ori: high-copy-number ColE1/pMB1/pBR322/pUC origin of replication
   2003..2095    +  CDS            lacI (fragment): lac repressor; lacI; The lac repressor binds to the lac operator to inhibit transcription in E. coli. This inhibition can be relieved by adding lactose or isopropyl-β-D-thiogalactopyranoside (IPTG).
   2108..2129    +  protein_bind   CAP binding site: CAP binding activates transcription in the presence of cAMP. E. coli catabolite activator protein
   2144..2174    +  promoter       lac promoter: promoter for the E. coli lac operon
   2182..2198    +  protein_bind   lac operator: The lac repressor binds to the lac operator to inhibit transcription in E. coli. This inhibition can be relieved by adding lactose or isopropyl-β-D-thiogalactopyranoside (IPTG). lac repressor encoded by lacI
   2212..2230    +  promoter       SP6 promoter: promoter for bacteriophage SP6 RNA polymerase
   5224..5242    -  promoter       T7 promoter: promoter for bacteriophage T7 RNA polymerase
   5244..5396    +  CDS            lacZα (fragment): LacZα fragment of β-galactosidase; lacZ fragment
   5402..5501    -  misc_feature   bom (fragment): basis of mobility region from pBR322
   5603..1       -  CDS            rop (fragment) (across the origin): Rop protein, which maintains plasmids at low copy number; rop
