[The description below was written by a language model from this plasmid's Addgene catalogue record and pLannotate feature annotations shown in this document.]
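Description:
pVL37 - pWOX4 is a GreenGate entry vector that supplies a promoter module for modular assembly of plant expression constructs. It is built on the backbone recorded as A000, and the vector type is otherwise unspecified. The 5,637 nt plasmid is maintained in E. coli through a high-copy ColE1/pUC-type origin and selected with ampicillin via the bla β-lactamase gene driven by its own promoter. The remaining annotated features are carry-overs from a standard cloning vector: a lac promoter/operator with CAP binding site, short fragments of lacI, lacZα, rop and the bom region, and SP6 and T7 phage promoters. The two phage promoters face inward across the unannotated stretch of roughly 3 kb, which matches the position and size expected for the insert.

The insert is recorded as pWOX4, a 2,951 bp promoter fragment of the Arabidopsis thaliana WOX4 gene. The annotation tool did not label it, so the feature table gives no internal detail. A single T1473A substitution was introduced by site-directed mutagenesis to remove an internal Eco31I site. Eco31I (a BsaI isoschizomer) is the type IIS enzyme used in GreenGate reactions to release modules with defined overhangs, so an internal site would cut the promoter during assembly. The exact cloning sites used to insert the fragment are not recorded.

The plasmid has no plant selection marker or T-DNA elements and is not a final expression vector. It serves as a donor of the WOX4 promoter, to be combined with other GreenGate modules in a destination vector. The associated publication describes a toolkit for inducible, cell type-specific gene expression in Arabidopsis, in which this promoter would provide the cell type specificity.
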