Addgene plasmid #116024: pVL37 - pWOX4
Purpose: entry vector for GreenGate cloning method, promoter
Depositing lab: Thomas Greb. Depositing organization: Universitaet Heidelberg. Publication: A Comprehensive Toolkit for Inducible, Cell Type-Specific Gene Expression in Arabidopsis. Schurholz AK, Lopez-Salmeron V, Li Z, Forner J, Wenzl C, Gaillochet C, Augustin S, Vilches-Barro A, Fuchs M, Gebert M, Lohmann JU, Greb T, Wolf S. Plant Physiol. 2018 Jul 19. pii: pp.18.00463. doi: 10.1104/pp.18.00463. PubMed 30026289.
Backbone
  Vector backbone: A000
  Vector type: Unspecified
Growth in bacteria
  Bacterial resistance: Ampicillin, 100 μg/mL
  Growth temperature: 37°C
  Growth strain: DH5alpha
  Copy number: High Copy
Gene/Insert
  Gene/Insert name: pWOX4
  Species: A. thaliana (mustard weed)
  Insert size (bp): 2951
  Mutation: T1473A by SDM to abolish Eco31I site
  Cloning method: Restriction Enzyme; 5′ cloning site Unknown (unknown if destroyed); 3′ cloning site Unknown (unknown if destroyed)
Terms and licenses: Academic/Nonprofit Terms; Industry Terms: Not Available to Industry
How to cite: pVL37 - pWOX4 was a gift from Thomas Greb (Addgene plasmid # 116024 ; http://n2t.net/addgene:116024 ; RRID:Addgene_116024)
